Addgene plasmid #32060: pGPI-SceI
Purpose: (Empty Backbone) Construction of unmarked gene deletions. Suicide cloning vector designed to introduce a targeted I-SceI restriction site in the genome of Burkholderia
Depositing lab: Miguel Valvano. Depositing organization: University of Western Ontario. Publication: A system for the construction of targeted unmarked gene deletions in the genus Burkholderia. Flannagan RS, Linn T, Valvano MA. Environ Microbiol. 2008 Jun;10(6):1652-60. Epub 2008 Mar 13. 10.1111/j.1462-2920.2008.01576.x PubMed 18341581.
Backbone
  Vector backbone: pGPI-oriR6K
  Backbone manufacturer: Valvano
  Vector type: mutagenesis plasmid
  Selectable markers: trimethoprim
Growth in bacteria
  Bacterial resistance: Trimethoprim, 50 μg/mL
  Growth temperature: 37°C
  Growth strain: Pir1 ; any strain containing lambda pir, Pir1
  Copy number: Low Copy
Gene/Insert
  Cloning method: Restriction Enzyme
  Sequencing primers: 5′ TAACGGTTGTGGACAACAAGCCAGGG; 3′ GCCCTACACAAATTGGGAGATATATC
Terms and licenses: Academic/Nonprofit Terms; Industry Terms: Not Available to Industry
How to cite: pGPI-SceI was a gift from Miguel Valvano (Addgene plasmid # 32060 ; http://n2t.net/addgene:32060 ; RRID:Addgene_32060)
