[The description below was written by a language model from this plasmid's Addgene catalogue record and pLannotate feature annotations shown in this document.]
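Description:
pGPI-SceI is an empty suicide cloning vector, built on the pGPI-oriR6K backbone, for making targeted unmarked gene deletions in Burkholderia. Its only replication origin is the R6K γ ori, which fires only when the R6K initiator protein pi is supplied in trans. The plasmid is therefore maintained, at low copy, only in E. coli hosts carrying the pir gene (such as lambda pir lysogens or Pir1) and cannot replicate once it enters Burkholderia. Selection is by trimethoprim, conferred by a plasmid-type dihydrofolate reductase gene (TpR, dhfrIIb). A class 1 integron Pc promoter and integron-derived leader lie just upstream of it across the circular junction and probably drive its expression, although the record does not state this. An IncP mobilisation region comprising oriT, traJ, traK and a partial traI allows conjugal transfer from a donor that supplies the remaining transfer functions.

According to the record's purpose statement, the vector introduces a targeted I-SceI restriction site into the Burkholderia genome. The automated feature table does not annotate this site or a multiple cloning site, so their positions are not given. In the usual workflow for this kind of system, DNA flanking the target gene is cloned in by restriction enzyme cloning. Trimethoprim-resistant exconjugants then arise only by homologous integration of the whole plasmid. Subsequent expression of the I-SceI endonuclease, which this plasmid does not encode, cuts the chromosome and favours a second recombination that removes the vector, leaving either the deletion or the wild-type allele. The remaining annotations (fragments of bla, tet, rop, bom, aadA and qacE, plus a lac operator) appear to be non-functional remnants of earlier construction steps.
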