Features (pLannotate 1.2.2; 16 found; start..end, strand, type, name):
      1..237     +  CDS            TpR: E. coli plasmid-associated dihydrofolate reductase; dhfrIIb from plasmid R388; confers resistance to trimethoprim
    263..815     +  CDS            bla(M) (fragment): β-lactamase lacking the signal sequence; bla(M); allows cytosolic expression of β-lactamase
    857..947     -  misc_feature   bom (fragment): basis of mobility region from pBR322
   1049..1089    -  CDS            rop (fragment): Rop protein, which maintains plasmids at low copy number; rop
   1088..1276    -  CDS            TcR (fragment): tetracycline efflux protein; tet; confers resistance to tetracycline
   1267..1668    -  CDS            traK: TRAK4_ECOLX - Experimental evidence at protein level: Swiss-Prot protein existence level 1. From Escherichia coli.
   1894..2003    +  oriT           oriT: incP origin of transfer
   2036..2407    +  CDS            traJ: oriT-recognizing protein; traJ
   2445..3011    +  CDS            traI (fragment): TRAI6_ECOLX - Experimental evidence at protein level: Swiss-Prot protein existence level 1. The initiation process of transfer DNA synthesis requires the interaction of at least three plasmid-specific components (TraH, I, and J) at the transfer origin resulting in the assembly of a specialised nucleoprotein complex - the relaxosome. Site- and strand-specific cleavage at the transfer origin is dependent on TraI and TraJ. From Escherichia coli.
   3025..3413    +  rep_origin     R6K γ ori: γ replication origin from E. coli plasmid R6K; requires the R6K initiator protein pi for replication
   3448..3464    +  protein_bind   lac operator: The lac repressor binds to the lac operator to inhibit transcription in E. coli. This inhibition can be relieved by adding lactose or isopropyl-β-D-thiogalactopyranoside (IPTG). lac repressor encoded by lacI
   3677..3766    -  CDS            qacE (fragment): QACE_ECOLX - Protein inferred from homology: Swiss-Prot protein existence level 3. Multidrug exporter. Is implicated for the resistance to bacteriocidal quaternary ammonium compounds. From Escherichia coli.
   3930..3993    -  CDS            SmR (fragment): aminoglycoside adenylyltransferase (Murphy, 1985); aadA; confers resistance to spectinomycin and streptomycin
   4050..4151    +  CDS            TcR (fragment): tetracycline efflux protein; tet; confers resistance to tetracycline
   4206..4234    +  promoter       Pc promoter: intI1 (promoter lies within the coding sequence); class 1 integron promoter
   4410..4476    +  ncRNA          AAC AAD leader (fragment): Accession: RF02912 - putative aminoglycoside riboswitch / attI site
>Addgene plasmid #32060 | pGPI-SceI | addgene full sequence | sequence record 220096 | Addgene NGS Result
ATGGGTCAAAGTAGCGATGAAGCCAACGCTCCCGTTGCAGGGCAGTTTGCGCTTCCCCTGAGTGCCACCT
TTGGCTTAGGGGATCGCGTACGCAAGAAATCTGGTGCCGCTTGGCAGGGTCAAGTCGTCGGTTGGTATTG
CACAAAACTCACTCCTGAAGGCTATGCGGTCGAGTCCGAATCCCACCCAGGCTCAGTGCAAATTTATCCT
GTGGCTGCACTTGAACGTGTGGCCTAAGCATTACCCTGTTATCCCTAACTGCACTCACCAGTCACAGAAA
AGCATCTTACGGATGGCATGACAGTAAGAGAATTATGCAGTGCTGCCATAACCATGAGTGATAACACTGC
GGCCAACTTACTTCTGACAACGATCGGAGGACCGAAGGAGCTAACCGCTTTTTTGCACAACATGGGGGAT
CATGTAACTCGCCTTGATCGTTGGGAACCGGAGCTGAATGAAGCCATACCAAACGACGAGCGTGACACCA
CGATGCCTGCAGCAATGGCAACAACGTTGCGCAAACTATTAACTGGCGAACTACTTACTCTAGCTTCCCG
GCAACAATTAATAGACTGGATGGAGGCGGATAAAGTTGCAGGACCACTTCTGCGCTCGGCCCTTCCGGCT
GGCTGGTTTATTGCTGATAAATCTGGAGCCGGTGAGCGTGGGTCTCGCGGTATCATTGCAGCACTGGGGC
CAGATGGTAAGCCCTCCCGTATCGTAGTTATCTACACGACGGGGAGTCAGGCAACTATGGATGAACGAAA
TAGACAGATCGCTGAGATAGGTGCCTCACTGATTAAGCATTGGTAACTGTCAGACCAAGTTTACTCATAT
ATACTTTAGATTGATTTATGGTGCACTCTCAGTACAATCTGCTCTGATGCCGCATAGTTAAGCCAGTATA
CACTCCGCTATCGCTACGTGACTGGGTCATGGCTGCGCCCCGACACCCGCCAACACCCGCTGACGCGCCC
TGACGGGCTTGTCTGCTCCCGGCATCCGCTTACAGACAAGCTGTGACCGTCTCCGGGAGCTGCATGTGTC
AGAGGTTTTCACCGTCATCACCGAAACGCGCGAGGCAGCAAGGAGATGGCGCCCAACAGTCCCCCGGCCA
CGGGGCCTGCCACCATACCCACGCCGAAACAAGCGCTCATGAGCCCGAAGTGGCGAGCCCGATCTTCCCC
ATCGGTGATGTCGGCGATATAGGCGCCAGCAACCGCACCTGTGGCGCCGGTGATGCCGGCCACGATGCGT
CCGGCGTAGAGGATCCTTTTTGTCCGGTGTTGGGTTGAAGGTGAAGCCGGTCGGGGCCGCAGCGGGGGCC
GGCTTTTCAGCCTTGCCCCCCTGCTTCGGCCGCCGTGGCTCCGGCGTCTTGGGTGCCGGCGCGGGTTCCG
CAGCCTTGGCCTGCGGTGCGGGCACATCGGCGGGCTTGGCCTTGATGTGCCGCCTGGCGTGCGAGCGGAA
CGTCTCGTAGGAGAACTTGACCTTCCCCGTTTCCCGCATGTGCTCCCAAATGGTGACGAGCGCATAGCCG
GACGCTAACGCCGCCTCGACATCCGCCCTCACCGCCAGGAACGCAACCGCAGCCTCATCACGCCGGCGCT
TCTTGGCCGCGCGGGATTCAACCCACTCGGCCAGCTCGTCGGTGTAGCTCTTTGGCATCGTCTCTCGCCT
GTCCCCTCAGTTCAGTAATTTCCTGCATTTGCCTGTTTCCAGTCGGTAGATATTCCACAAAACAGCAGGG
AAGCAGCGCTTTTCCGCTGCATAACCCTGCTTCGGGGTCATTATAGCGATTTTTTCGGTATATCCATCCT
TTTTCGCACGATATACAGGATTTTGCCAAAGGGTTCGTGTAGACTTTCCTTGGTGTATCCAACGGCGTCA
GCCGGGCAGGATAGGTGAAGTAGGCCCACCCGCGAGCGGGTGTTCCTTCTTCACTGTCCCTTATTCGCAC
CTGGCGGTGCTCAACGGGAATCCTGCTCTGCGAGGCTGGCCGGCTACCGCCGGCGTAACAGATGAGGGCA
AGCGGATGGCTGATGAAACCAAGCCAACCAGGAAGGGCAGCCCACCTATCAAGGTGTACTGCCTTCCAGA
CGAACGAAGAGCGATTGAGGAAAAGGCGGCGGCGGCCGGCATGAGCCTGTCGGCCTACCTGCTGGCCGTC
GGCCAGGGCTACAAAATCACGGGCGTCGTGGACTATGAGCACGTCCGCGAGCTGGCCCGCATCAATGGCG
ACCTGGGCCGCCTGGGCGGCCTGCTGAAACTCTGGCTCACCGACGACCCGCGCACGGCGCGGTTCGGTGA
TGCCACGATCCTCGCCCTGCTGGCGAAGATCGAAGAGAAGCAGGACGAGCTTGGCAAGGTCATGATGGGC
GTGGTCCGCCCGAGGGCAGAGCCATGACTTTTTTAGCCGCTAAAACGGCCGGGGGGTGCGCGTGATTGCC
AAGCACGTCCCCATGCGCTCCATCAAGAAGAGCGACTTCGCGGAGCTGGTGAAGTACATCACCGACGAGC
AAGGCAAGACCGAGCGCCTGGGTCACGTGCGCGTCACGAACTGCGAGGCAAACACCCTGCCCGCTGTCAT
GGCCGAGGTGATGGCGACCCAGCACGGCAACACCCGTTCCGAGGCCGACAAGACCTATCACCTGCTGGTT
AGCTTCCGCGCGGGAGAGAAGCCCGACGCGGAGACGTTGCGCGCGATTGAGGACCGCATCTGCGCTGGGC
TTGGCTTCGCCGAGCATCAGCGCGTCAGTGCCGTGCATCACGACACCGACAACCTGCACATCCATATCGC
CATCAACAAGATTCACCCGACCCGAAACACCATCCATGAGCCGTATCGGGCCTACCGCGCCCTCGCTGAC
CTCTGCGCGACGCTCGAACGGGACTACGGGCTTGAGCGTGACAATCACGAAACGCGGCAGCGCGTTTCCG
AGAACCGCGCGAACGACATGGAGCGGCACGCGGGCGTGGAAAGCCTGGTCGGCTGGATCCGGCCACGATG
CGTCCGGCGTAGAGGATCTGAAGATCAGCAGTTCAACCTGTTGATAGTACGTACTAAGCTCTCATGTTTC
ACGTACTAAGCTCTCATGTTTAACGTACTAAGCTCTCATGTTTAACGAACTAAACCCTCATGGCTAACGT
ACTAAGCTCTCATGGCTAACGTACTAAGCTCTCATGTTTCACGTACTAAGCTCTCATGTTTGAACAATAA
AATTAATATAAATCAGCAACTTAAATAGCCTCTAAGGTTTTAAGTTTTATAAGAAAAAAAAGAATATATA
AGGCTTTTAAAGCTTTTAAGGTTTAACGGTTGTGGACAACAAGCCAGGGATGTAACGCACTGAGAAGCCC
TTAGAGCCTCTCAAAGCAATTTTGAGTGACACAGGAACACTTAACGGCTGACATGGGAATTCCACATGTG
GAATTCCACATGTGGAATTGTGAGCGGATAACAATTTGTGGAATTCCCGGGAGAGCTCGATATCGCATGC
GGTACCTCTAGAAGAAGCTTGGGATCCGTCGGGGATCCGGTGATTGATTGAGCAAGCTTTATGCTTGTAA
ACCGTTTTGTGAAAAAATTTTTAAAATAAAAAAGGGGACCTCTAGGGTCCCCAATTAATTAGTAATATAA
TCTATTAAAGGTCATTCAAAAGGTCATCCACCGGATCAGCTTAGTAAAGCCCTCGCTAGATTTTAATGCG
GATGTTGCGATTACTTCGCCAACTATTGCGATAACAAGAAAAAGCCAGCCTTTCATGATATATCTCCCAA
TTTGTGTAGGGCTTATTATGCACGCTTAAAAATAATAAAAGCAGACTTGACCTGATAGTTTGGCTGTGAG
CAATTATGTGCTTAGTGCATCTAACGCTTGAGTTAAGCCGCGCCGCGAAGCGGCGTCGGCTTGAACGAAT
TGTTAGACATTATTTGCCGACTACCTTGGTGATCTCGCCTTTCACGTAGTGGACAAATTCTTCCAACTGA
TCTAGCTTTAATGCGGTAGTTTATCACAGTTAAATTGCTAACGCAGTCAGGCACCGTGTATGAAATCTAA
CAATGCGCTCATCGTCATCCTCGGCACCGTCACCCTGGATGCTGTAGGCATAGGCTTGGTTATGCCGGTA
CTGCCGGGCCTCTTGCGGGATTCTACGGGGTCTGACGCTCAGTGGAACGAAATCGATGAGCTCGCACGAA
CCCAGTTGACATAAGCCTGTTCGGTTCGTAAACTGTAATGCAAGTAGCGTATGCGCTCACGCAACTGGTC
CAGAACCTTGACCGAACGCAGCGGTGGTAACGGCGCAGTGGCGGTTTTCATGGCTTGTTATGACTGTTTT
TTTGTACAGTCTATGCCTCGGGCATCCAAGCAGCAAGCGCGTTACGCCGTGGGTCGATGTTTGATGTTAT
GGAGCAGCAACGATGTTACGCAGCAGGGCAGTCGCCCTAAAACAAAGTTAGGCAGCCGTTGTGCTGGTGC
TTTCTGATAGTTGTTGTGGGGTAGGCAGTCAGAGCTCGATTTGCTTGTCGCCATAATAGATTCACAAGAA
GGATTCGAC
